Addgene plasmid #68037: pCRII-Plxnb3-ISH-2kb
Purpose: Contains 2kb cDNA fragment for probe synthesis for mRNA in situ hybridization, species: mouse
Depositing lab: Roland Friedel. Depositing organization: Icahn School of Medicine at Mount Sinai. Publication: Semaphorin 4C and 4G are ligands of Plexin-B2 required in cerebellar development. Maier V, Jolicoeur C, Rayburn H, Takegahara N, Kumanogoh A, Kikutani H, Tessier-Lavigne M, Wurst W, Friedel RH. Mol Cell Neurosci. 2011 Feb;46(2):419-31. doi: 10.1016/j.mcn.2010.11.005. Epub 2010 Nov 29. PubMed 21122816.
Backbone
  Vector backbone: pCRII-TOPO
  Backbone manufacturer: Invitrogen
  Backbone size w/o insert (bp): 3973
  Vector type: mRNA In situ hybridization probe
Growth in bacteria
  Bacterial resistance: Ampicillin and Kanamycin, 100 & 50 μg/mL
  Growth temperature: 37°C
  Growth strain: DH5alpha
  Copy number: High Copy
Gene/Insert
  Gene/Insert name: Plexin-B3
  Species: M. musculus (mouse)
  Insert size (bp): 1980
  Entrez Gene: Plxnb3 (a.k.a. AI451018, Plxn6)
  Cloning method: TOPO Cloning
  Sequencing primers: 5′ T7; 3′ Sp6
Terms and licenses: Academic/Nonprofit Terms; Industry Terms: Not Available to Industry
How to cite: pCRII-Plxnb3-ISH-2kb was a gift from Roland Friedel (Addgene plasmid # 68037 ; http://n2t.net/addgene:68037 ; RRID:Addgene_68037)
