[The description below was written by a language model from this plasmid's Addgene catalogue record and pLannotate feature annotations shown in this document.]
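Description:
pCRII-Plxnb3-ISH-2kb is a bacterial cloning and in vitro transcription plasmid built on the Invitrogen pCRII-TOPO backbone. It carries a 1,980 bp fragment of mouse Plexin-B3 (Plxnb3) cDNA that serves as a template for riboprobe synthesis in mRNA in situ hybridization. The fragment was inserted by TOPO cloning, giving a 5,953 bp plasmid. It is a partial coding sequence rather than the full-length open reading frame, so the plasmid is a probe template and not an expression construct. Plxnb3 encodes a plexin-family semaphorin receptor involved in axon guidance and cell migration.

The insert sits between opposing bacteriophage SP6 and T7 promoters, so run-off transcription with one polymerase or the other produces RNA from either strand. In the annotated sequence the Plxnb3 coding fragment lies on the minus strand. The T7 promoter, also on the minus strand, therefore reads in the same direction as the coding sequence and should give sense RNA, while the plus-strand SP6 promoter reads against it and should give the antisense strand, which is complementary to the mRNA. The record itself does not state which polymerase is intended for the hybridizing probe.

The cloning site interrupts the lacZα region, which is flanked upstream by the CAP binding site, lac promoter and lac operator that are standard in this backbone. Propagation in E. coli relies on a high-copy ColE1/pUC-type origin, and an f1 origin is also present for single-stranded DNA production. Selection can use either marker, since the backbone carries both the neo/nptII kanamycin resistance gene and the β-lactamase ampicillin resistance gene. The short tnpA and lacI fragments in the annotation are backbone remnants with no functional role.
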