Features (pLannotate 1.2.2; 14 found; start..end, strand, type, name):
      1..1980    -  CDS            Plxnb3 (fragment): PLXB3_MOUSE - Also known as Kiaa1206, Plxn6. Experimental evidence at protein level: Swiss-Prot protein existence level 1. Receptor for SEMA5A that plays a role in axon guidance, invasive growth and cell migration. Stimulates neurite outgrowth and mediates Ca(2+)/Mg(2+)-dependent cell aggregation. In glioma cells, SEMA5A stimulation of PLXNB3 results in the disassembly of F-actin stress fibers, disruption of focal adhesions and cellular collapse as well as inhibition of cell migration and invasion through ARHGDIA- mediated inactivation of RAC1 (By similarity). Seem to be non-essential for norm
   2051..2069    -  promoter       T7 promoter: promoter for bacteriophage T7 RNA polymerase
   2072..2229    +  CDS            lacZα (fragment): LacZα fragment of β-galactosidase; lacZ fragment
   2233..2661    +  rep_origin     f1 ori (sequence partly withheld): f1 bacteriophage origin of replication; arrow indicates direction of (+) strand synthesis
   2674..2973    +  CDS            tnpA (fragment): TN5P_ECOLX - Also known as tnp. Experimental evidence at protein level: Swiss-Prot protein existence level 1. Mediates transposition of transposon Tn5 by a 'cut and paste' mechanism. First, the monomeric transposase binds the 19 bp inverted DNA repeats flanking the transposon. Then, dimerization of the DNA- bound transposase creates a synaptic DNA complex. After nicking of the first DNA strand, excision of the transposon proceeds through a series of intermediates. The transposase then mediates the insertion of the transposon at a new site by strand transfer. The activity of the wild- type tran
   3005..3796    +  CDS            neo: KKA2_KLEPN - Also known as kan, nptII. Experimental evidence at protein level: Swiss-Prot protein existence level 1. Resistance to kanamycin, neomycin, paromomycin, ribostamycin, butirosin and gentamicin B. From Klebsiella pneumoniae.
   3800..3816    +  promoter       AmpR promoter (fragment): bla
   3817..4677    +  CDS            AmpR: β-lactamase; bla; confers resistance to ampicillin, carbenicillin, and related antibiotics
   4848..5436    +  rep_origin     ori: high-copy-number ColE1/pMB1/pBR322/pUC origin of replication
   5619..5711    +  CDS            lacI (fragment): lac repressor; lacI; The lac repressor binds to the lac operator to inhibit transcription in E. coli. This inhibition can be relieved by adding lactose or isopropyl-β-D-thiogalactopyranoside (IPTG).
   5724..5745    +  protein_bind   CAP binding site: CAP binding activates transcription in the presence of cAMP. E. coli catabolite activator protein
   5760..5790    +  promoter       lac promoter: promoter for the E. coli lac operon
   5798..5814    +  protein_bind   lac operator: The lac repressor binds to the lac operator to inhibit transcription in E. coli. This inhibition can be relieved by adding lactose or isopropyl-β-D-thiogalactopyranoside (IPTG). lac repressor encoded by lacI
   5856..5874    +  promoter       SP6 promoter: promoter for bacteriophage SP6 RNA polymerase
>Addgene plasmid #68037 | pCRII-Plxnb3-ISH-2kb | depositor full sequence | sequence record 118666 | pCRII-Plxnb3-ISH-2kb sequence 5953 bps
GGTGGACATCATGGACTCTGCTTCGTACTGGACAGGGCCTAGAGCCAGGCGCAGGTTGCCCATCTGCACC
ACAAACTGCGGCAGGGTGCCTGAACCATTGGTGGGTTGAGGGGCTTGGGGTGGTGGCTCACAGTACAAGT
GAGTAAGCGTCAGTGTCTTCACCAGGCACTCTCCATCTCCAATATGCACCTGCACCTCCTCCTTGCTGAT
CCCCAGATTGAGGCCCTCGCCCTCCACATCTAGGACATGGCCTGGCTTGAGGTGGTAGGGGTGAGTAATC
CCCTCATGACTAAGTGGAGCCAGGCGAGGGTTAGGCTGGTATAGGAATCCCTGGCCCCCACTAGCACTGG
CAAAGTCTACTTGCATGTTGTCTAGGGCAAAGAAGACTCGCTTTGGGAGGGCCCCATCTGGCACTGCTGG
ACTGTGGCACAGGAGGAGGCTGGATGAGTTGACAGAGCAGAGCGTGGAACACTGTAGTAAGCCACTCTCA
AGATGGATACAGGCCTGAGGATCTGCAGCAGGGGCACCACAGCTCCTCCTTGGGTTCGCATCCTGGGCCT
GAACCCCCAAGGCCTTTACTTTGGGCTCATCCTCCAGCCACACAGACAGCAAGGGCTGCCACACAACGTC
TAAGCCTGTACCCCTGACTCGAATCACTCGTCCACCTCCCCGGAAGCTGACACTAGGCTCTGCTTCCACC
AGTTGGGGATTGGCTGTGTATCGAAAAGGGGTGGTGAGCAGTTTGCGTTCAACATGCCCAAAGACTATGA
GGACCACTGCTTCTCCTGGCTCAGTCTGGGGCATGGTGTGGCATATGATGGCTTCAGGACACACAGGCTC
CTGGATAGGGCAAGGTTGGTCACCCACAAAGACACTGATGTTGCCTCCTGTCTGGAGATACTGCCCATGG
ATGGTGAGCTGGGTGCCCCCTGCCTGGGGGCCCCACTGAGGATTCAGGCTCAGCAGGACAGGGTCCTGGT
AGGTGAAGTTCTGGGTTGAGATGCCAGGAGGACGACTCTTAATGGCCACTTGGACTGGCCCAGCAGTGCC
ATTGGGAGCAGGAGATGTCACACATACAATCCGAGCAGAGATGCGGTAGAGAGAAGGGTCAGGGTTGCAG
GGCTGGCCAGCCACAGTTACAGCATTTCGCACATCATTAAAGGCCTGGCCCAGGTTGGAACCCAGGATGG
TGATGGCCAAGCCACCTTCTGGGGGACCAGTCAGGGGTTCAATCACATCAATGCTGGGTATAGGGCATAG
CTGTTCCACAGCACCTGGTGGGCACAAAGGCCCATAGCGGCAGGCAGGCTGGCCATCACCACACCACAAA
CAGCTCAGGCTCCCATTGGCCGCCTGGCAGTGGCTGCAGTCAGGGTGACCCGTGGCACAGTCATATAGAG
TCACATGAAGATCACCAGCATTGTCCAGCCGCTGGATCTCACCCCTGGTTACATAGATGGGCACTGGGAG
CTCCCACTGAGACATAGAGGGGTAGAACTGCTGGGCCTGGCAGTGAATGAGGCCAGAGTCCCTGGATGTC
TCCTCTAAGGAGGCAGGTAGCTTTTGCAGTTTTCCAGGCAGCTCTAGCCAGCAGTGGTACAAGGCAGGCA
GACCTTGGAAATAGTGAAGGTTCTGAATGTGCAGGGTCACATGGCTCTCCCAACCCACAGGCACCAACTG
GGGACTTGCTAGACCCTCAACCTGGGGGCAAGCCTCTGGGCCACGAACCAGGATGTCCACCTCCTGGGCA
CTGTAGACAGCCTTTTCACCCTCTGGGCAGTGCTCTCCATATATACAGTGGCTACTCTGGGGGCACCAGT
GGCACCGCCACAGGCTGCTCACACAAGCGCGGCACGGGGCAGCCACTTCCAAGGCCTGAACAGCACTGCA
GTCATAGAAGGAGAATGTGGTGGCGGTCAATACCACATCCTCAAACATTAGGGCCAGGGGCAAGGTGACA
TGATCTGAGCCTGGAGGATTAAGGGCGAATTCTGCAGATATCCATCACACTGGCGGCCGCTCGAGCATGC
ATCTAGAGGGCCCAATTCGCCCTATAGTGAGTCGTATTACAATTCACTGGCCGTCGTTTTACAACGTCGT
GACTGGGAAAACCCTGGCGTTACCCAACTTAATCGCCTTGCAGCACATCCCCCTTTCGCCAGCTGGCGTA
ATAGCGAAGAGGCCCGCACCGATCGCCCTTCCCAACAGTTGCGCAGCCTGAATGGCGAATGG
[124 nt withheld, positions 2233-2356]
C
[91 nt withheld, positions 2358-2448]
A
[49 nt withheld, positions 2450-2498]
CCTTTGACGTTGGAGTCCACGTTCTTT
[37 nt withheld, positions 2526-2562]
ACCCTATCTCGGTCTATTCTTTTGATTTATAAGGGATTTTGCCGATTTCGGCCTATTGGTTAAAAAATGA
GCTGATTTAACAAAAATTTAACGCGAATTTTAACAAAATTCAGGGCGCAAGGGCTGCTAAAGGAAGCGGA
ACACGTAGAAAGCCAGTCCGCAGAAACGGTGCTGACCCCGGATGAATGTCAGCTACTGGGCTATCTGGAC
AAGGGAAAACGCAAGCGCAAAGAGAAAGCAGGTAGCTTGCAGTGGGCTTACATGGCGATAGCTAGACTGG
GCGGTTTTATGGACAGCAAGCGAACCGGAATTGCCAGCTGGGGCGCCCTCTGGTAAGGTTGGGAAGCCCT
GCAAAGTAAACTGGATGGCTTTCTTGCCGCCAAGGATCTGATGGCGCAGGGGATCAAGATCTGATCAAGA
GACAGGATGAGGATCGTTTCGCATGATTGAACAAGATGGATTGCACGCAGGTTCTCCGGCCGCTTGGGTG
GAGAGGCTATTCGGCTATGACTGGGCACAACAGACAATCGGCTGCTCTGATGCCGCCGTGTTCCGGCTGT
CAGCGCAGGGGCGCCCGGTTCTTTTTGTCAAGACCGACCTGTCCGGTGCCCTGAATGAACTGCAGGACGA
GGCAGCGCGGCTATCGTGGCTGGCCACGACGGGCGTTCCTTGCGCAGCTGTGCTCGACGTTGTCACTGAA
GCGGGAAGGGACTGGCTGCTATTGGGCGAAGTGCCGGGGCAGGATCTCCTGTCATCCCACCTTGCTCCTG
CCGAGAAAGTATCCATCATGGCTGATGCAATGCGGCGGCTGCATACGCTTGATCCGGCTACCTGCCCATT
CGACCACCAAGCGAAACATCGCATCGAGCGAGCACGTACTCGGATGGAAGCCGGTCTTGTCGATCAGGAT
GATCTGGACGAAGAGCATCAGGGGCTCGCGCCAGCCGAACTGTTCGCCAGGCTCAAGGCGCGCATGCCCG
ACGGCGAGGATCTCGTCGTGACCCATGGCGATGCCTGCTTGCCGAATATCATGGTGGAAAATGGCCGCTT
TTCTGGATTCATCGACTGTGGCCGGCTGGGTGTGGCGGACCGCTATCAGGACATAGCGTTGGCTACCCGT
GATATTGCTGAAGAGCTTGGCGGCGAATGGGCTGACCGCTTCCTCGTGCTTTACGGTATCGCCGCTCCCG
ATTCGCAGCGCATCGCCTTCTATCGCCTTCTTGACGAGTTCTTCTGAATTGAAAAAGGAAGAGTATGAGT
ATTCAACATTTCCGTGTCGCCCTTATTCCCTTTTTTGCGGCATTTTGCCTTCCTGTTTTTGCTCACCCAG
AAACGCTGGTGAAAGTAAAAGATGCTGAAGATCAGTTGGGTGCACGAGTGGGTTACATCGAACTGGATCT
CAACAGCGGTAAGATCCTTGAGAGTTTTCGCCCCGAAGAACGTTTTCCAATGATGAGCACTTTTAAAGTT
CTGCTATGTGGCGCGGTATTATCCCGTATTGACGCCGGGCAAGAGCAACTCGGTCGCCGCATACACTATT
CTCAGAATGACTTGGTTGAGTACTCACCAGTCACAGAAAAGCATCTTACGGATGGCATGACAGTAAGAGA
ATTATGCAGTGCTGCCATAACCATGAGTGATAACACTGCGGCCAACTTACTTCTGACAACGATCGGAGGA
CCGAAGGAGCTAACCGCTTTTTTGCACAACATGGGGGATCATGTAACTCGCCTTGATCGTTGGGAACCGG
AGCTGAATGAAGCCATACCAAACGACGAGCGTGACACCACGATGCCTGTAGCAATGGCAACAACGTTGCG
CAAACTATTAACTGGCGAACTACTTACTCTAGCTTCCCGGCAACAATTAATAGACTGGATGGAGGCGGAT
AAAGTTGCAGGACCACTTCTGCGCTCGGCCCTTCCGGCTGGCTGGTTTATTGCTGATAAATCTGGAGCCG
GTGAGCGTGGGTCTCGCGGTATCATTGCAGCACTGGGGCCAGATGGTAAGCCCTCCCGTATCGTAGTTAT
CTACACGACGGGGAGTCAGGCAACTATGGATGAACGAAATAGACAGATCGCTGAGATAGGTGCCTCACTG
ATTAAGCATTGGTAACTGTCAGACCAAGTTTACTCATATATACTTTAGATTGATTTAAAACTTCATTTTT
AATTTAAAAGGATCTAGGTGAAGATCCTTTTTGATAATCTCATGACCAAAATCCCTTAACGTGAGTTTTC
GTTCCACTGAGCGTCAGACCCCGTAGAAAAGATCAAAGGATCTTCTTGAGATCCTTTTTTTCTGCGCGTA
ATCTGCTGCTTGCAAACAAAAAAACCACCGCTACCAGCGGTGGTTTGTTTGCCGGATCAAGAGCTACCAA
CTCTTTTTCCGAAGGTAACTGGCTTCAGCAGAGCGCAGATACCAAATACTGTTCTTCTAGTGTAGCCGTA
GTTAGGCCACCACTTCAAGAACTCTGTAGCACCGCCTACATACCTCGCTCTGCTAATCCTGTTACCAGTG
GCTGCTGCCAGTGGCGATAAGTCGTGTCTTACCGGGTTGGACTCAAGACGATAGTTACCGGATAAGGCGC
AGCGGTCGGGCTGAACGGGGGGTTCGTGCACACAGCCCAGCTTGGAGCGAACGACCTACACCGAACTGAG
ATACCTACAGCGTGAGCTATGAGAAAGCGCCACGCTTCCCGAAGGGAGAAAGGCGGACAGGTATCCGGTA
AGCGGCAGGGTCGGAACAGGAGAGCGCACGAGGGAGCTTCCAGGGGGAAACGCCTGGTATCTTTATAGTC
CTGTCGGGTTTCGCCACCTCTGACTTGAGCGTCGATTTTTGTGATGCTCGTCAGGGGGGCGGAGCCTATG
GAAAAACGCCAGCAACGCGGCCTTTTTACGGTTCCTGGCCTTTTGCTGGCCTTTTGCTCACATGTTCTTT
CCTGCGTTATCCCCTGATTCTGTGGATAACCGTATTACCGCCTTTGAGTGAGCTGATACCGCTCGCCGCA
GCCGAACGACCGAGCGCAGCGAGTCAGTGAGCGAGGAAGCGGAAGAGCGCCCAATACGCAAACCGCCTCT
CCCCGCGCGTTGGCCGATTCATTAATGCAGCTGGCACGACAGGTTTCCCGACTGGAAAGCGGGCAGTGAG
CGCAACGCAATTAATGTGAGTTAGCTCACTCATTAGGCACCCCAGGCTTTACACTTTATGCTTCCGGCTC
GTATGTTGTGTGGAATTGTGAGCGGATAACAATTTCACACAGGAAACAGCTATGACCATGATTACGCCAA
GCTATTTAGGTGACACTATAGAATACTCAAGCTATGCATCAAGCTTGGTACCGAGCTCGGATCCACTAGT
AACGGCCGCCAGTGTGCTGGAATTCGCCCTT
