>Addgene plasmid #68037 | pCRII-Plxnb3-ISH-2kb | addgene partial sequence | sequence record 121162 | M13pUC-Fwd 5'-CCCAGTCACGACGTTGTAAAACG-3'
GTAATACGACTCACTATAGGGCGAATTGGGCCCTCTAGATGCATGCTCGAGCGGCCGCCAGTGTGATGGA
TATCTGCAGAATTCGCCCTTAATCCTCCAGGCTCAGATCATGTCACCTTGCCCCTGGCCCTAATGTTTGA
GGATGTGGTATTGACCGCCACCACATTCTCCTTCTATGACTGCAGTGCTGTTCAGGCCTTGGAAGTGGCT
GCCCCGTGCCGCGCTTGTGTGAGCAGCCTGTGGCGGTGCCACTGGTGCCCCCAGAGTAGCCACTGTATAT
ATGGAGAGCACTGCCCAGAGGGTGAAAAGGCTGTCTACAGTGCCCAGGAGGTGGACATCCTGGTTCGTGG
CCCAGAGGCTTGCCCCCAGGTTGAGGGTCTAGCAAGTCCCCAGTTGGTGCCTGTGGGTTGGGAGAGCCAT
GTGACCCTGCACATTCAGAACCTTCACTATTTCCAAGGTCTGCCTGCCTTGTACCACTGCTGGCTAGAGC
TGCCTGGAAAACTGCAAAAGCTACCTGCCTCCTTAGAGGAGACATCCAGGGACTCTGGCCTCATTCACTG
CCAGGCCCAGCAGTTCTACCCCTCTATGTCTCAGTGGGAGCTCCCAGTGCCCATCTATGTAACCAGGGGT
GAGATCCAGCGGCTGGACAATGCTGGTGATCTTCATGTGACTCTATATGACTGTGCCACGGGTCACCCTG
ACTGCAGCCACTGCCAGGCGGCCAATGGGAGCCTGAGCTGTTTGTGGTGTGGTGATGGCCAGCCTGCCTG
CCGCTATGGGCCTTTGTGCCCACCAGGTGCTGTGGAACAGCTATGCCCTATACCCAGCATTGATGTGATT
GAACCCCTGACTGGTCCCCCAGAAGGTGGCTTGGCCATCACCATCCTGGGTTCCAACCTGGGCCAGGCCT
TTAATGATGTGCGAAATGCTGTAACTGTGGCTGGCCAGCCCTGCAACCCTGACCCTTCTCTCTACCGCAT
CTCTGCTCGGATTGTATGTGTGACATCTCCTGCTCCCAATGGCACTGCTGGGCCAGTCCAAGTGGCCATT
