>Addgene plasmid #68037 | pCRII-Plxnb3-ISH-2kb | addgene partial sequence | sequence record 121163 | M13pUC-Rev 5'-AGCGGATAACAATTTCACACAGG-3'
GACCATGATTACGCCAAGCTATTTAGGTGACACTATAGAATACTCAAGCTATGCATCAAGCTTGGTACCG
AGCTCGGATCCACTAGTAACGGCCGCCAGTGTGCTGGAATTCGCCCTTGGTGGACATCATGGACTCTGCT
TCGTACTGGACAGGGCCTAGAGCCAGGCGCAGGTTGCCCATCTGCACCACAAACTGCGGCAGGGTGCCTG
AACCATTGGTGGGTTGAGGGGCTTGGGGTGGTGGCTCACAGTACAAGTGAGTAAGCGTCAGTGTCTTCAC
CAGGCACTCTCCATCTCCAATATGCACCTGCACCTCCTCCTTGCTGATCCCCAGATTGAGGCCCTCGCCC
TCCACATCTAGGACATGGCCTGGCTTGAGGTGGTAGGGGTGAGTAATCCCCTCATGACTAAGTGGAGCCA
GGCGAGGGTTAGGCTGGTATAGGAATCCCTGGCCCCCACTAGCACTGGCAAAGTCTACTTGCATGTTGTC
TAGGGCAAAGAAGACTCGCTTTGGGAGGGCCCCATCTGGCACTGCTGGACTGTGGCACAGGAGGAGGCTG
GATGAGTTGACAGAGCAGAGCGTGGAACACTGTAGTAAGCCACTCTCAAGATGGATACAGGCCTGAGGAT
CTGCAGCAGGGGCACCACAGCTCCTCCTTGGGTTCGCATCCTGGGCCTGAACCCCCAAGGCCTTTACTTT
GGGCTCATCCTCCAGCCACACAGACAGCAAGGGCTGCCACACAACGTCTAAGCCTGTACCCCTGACTCGA
ATCACTCGTCCACCTCCCCGGAAGCTGACACTAGGCTCTGCTTCCACCAGTTGGGGATTGGCTGTGTATC
GAAAAGGGGTGGTGAGCAGTTTGCGTTCAACATGCCCAAAGACTATGAGGACCACTGCTTCTCCTGGCTC
AGTCTGGGGCATGGTGTGGCATATGATGGCTTCAGGACACACAGGCTCCTGGATAGGGCAAGGTTGGTCA
CCCACAAAGACACTGATGTTGCCTCCTGTCTGGAGATACTGCCCATGGATGGTGAGCTGGGTGCCCCC
